Addgene plasmid #98191: UKNP1.18.2
Purpose: Expression of HCV E1E2 genes cloned from patient serum. United Kingdom Nottingham Panel x.xx.xx (genotype.patient number.clone number)
Depositing lab: Jonathan Ball. Publication: A Diverse Panel of Hepatitis C Virus Glycoproteins for Use in Vaccine Research Reveals Extremes of Monoclonal Antibody Neutralization Resistance. Urbanowicz RA, McClure CP, Brown RJ, Tsoleridis T, Persson MA, Krey T, Irving WL, Ball JK, Tarr AW. J Virol. 2015 Dec 23;90(7):3288-301. doi: 10.1128/JVI.02700-15. PubMed 26699643.
Backbone
  Vector backbone: pCR3
  Backbone manufacturer: Invitrogen
  Vector type: Mammalian Expression
Growth in bacteria
  Bacterial resistance: Ampicillin, 100 μg/mL
  Growth temperature: 37°C
  Growth strain: DH5alpha
  Copy number: High Copy
Gene/Insert
  Gene/Insert name: HCV E1E2 (alt name: UKNP1.18.2)
  Species: Hepatitis C virus
  Insert size (bp): 1734
  GenBank ID: KU285193.1
  Cloning method: Unknown
  Sequencing primers: 5′ T7F; 3′ bGHR
Terms and licenses: Academic/Nonprofit Terms; Industry Terms: Not Available to Industry
How to cite: UKNP1.18.2 was a gift from Jonathan Ball (Addgene plasmid # 98191 ; http://n2t.net/addgene:98191 ; RRID:Addgene_98191)
