[The description below was written by a language model from this plasmid's Addgene catalogue record and pLannotate feature annotations shown in this document.]
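Description:
UKNP1.18.2 is a mammalian expression plasmid built on the Invitrogen pCR3 backbone that carries the E1E2 envelope glycoprotein region of hepatitis C virus, cloned directly from patient serum. It belongs to the United Kingdom Nottingham Panel, whose naming scheme encodes genotype, patient number and clone number, so this is clone 2 from patient 18, genotype 1. The insert of about 1.7 kb is annotated as a fragment of the HCV polyprotein. The automated annotation borrows descriptive text about the NS2 protease from the matched polyprotein entry, but the catalogue identifies the cloned segment as E1E2 rather than a non-structural region. The insert sits downstream of the human CMV immediate-early enhancer and promoter and is followed by the bovine growth hormone polyadenylation signal, giving strong constitutive expression in transfected mammalian cells. A T7 promoter lies between the CMV promoter and the insert. It would allow in vitro transcription and is one of the listed sequencing primer sites, together with a bGH reverse site.

In bacteria the plasmid is maintained at high copy number through a ColE1/pUC-type origin and selected with ampicillin via the β-lactamase gene. An f1 origin is also present for single-stranded DNA production. A second cassette, comprising the SV40 early promoter, NeoR/KanR and the HSV TK polyadenylation signal, permits G418 selection in mammalian cells. Short matches to an HIV-1 LTR, ble and other elements are fragments and are probably not functional parts. The NGS-derived and depositor sequences differ by only a few nucleotides in length and share the same feature layout. The panel was assembled to provide diverse HCV glycoproteins for vaccine research and for assessing antibody neutralization sensitivity and resistance.
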