Features (pLannotate 1.2.2; 17 found; start..end, strand, type, name):
     15..1742    +  CDS            POLG_HCVGL (fragment): Experimental evidence at protein level: Swiss-Prot protein existence level 1. [Protease NS2]: Cysteine protease required for the proteolytic auto-cleavage between the non-structural proteins NS2 and NS3 (By similarity). The N-terminus of NS3 is required for the function of NS2 protease (active region NS2-3) (By similarity). Promotes the initiation of viral particle assembly by mediating the interaction between structural and non-structural proteins (By similarity). From Hepatitis C virus (isolate Glasgow) (HCV).
   1839..2063    +  polyA_signal   bGH poly(A) signal: bovine growth hormone polyadenylation signal
   2067..2085    +  promoter       SV40 promoter (fragment): SV40 enhancer and early promoter
   2195..2783    -  rep_origin     ori: high-copy-number ColE1/pMB1/pBR322/pUC origin of replication
   3005..3021    +  polyA_signal   bGH poly(A) signal (fragment): bovine growth hormone polyadenylation signal
   3112..3159    -  polyA_signal   HSV TK poly(A) signal: herpes simplex virus thymidine kinase polyadenylation signal (Cole and Stacy, 1985)
   3218..3370    -  CDS            ble (fragment): BLE_KLEPN - Experimental evidence at protein level: Swiss-Prot protein existence level 1. Binding protein with a strong affinity to the bleomycin family of antibiotics. Binds to CL990; an antimitotic-antibiotic compound. From Klebsiella pneumoniae.
   3391..4179    -  CDS            NeoR/KanR: aminoglycoside phosphotransferase confers resistance to neomycin, kanamycin, and G418 (Geneticin®)
   4214..4571    -  promoter       SV40 promoter: SV40 enhancer and early promoter
   4573..4590    -  promoter       AmpR promoter (fragment): bla
   4631..5491    -  CDS            AmpR: β-lactamase; bla; confers resistance to ampicillin, carbenicillin, and related antibiotics
   5492..5596    -  promoter       AmpR promoter: bla
   5623..6051    +  rep_origin     f1 ori (sequence partly withheld): f1 bacteriophage origin of replication; arrow indicates direction of (+) strand synthesis
   6090..6469    +  enhancer       CMV enhancer: human cytomegalovirus immediate early enhancer
   6470..6673    +  promoter       CMV promoter: human cytomegalovirus (CMV) immediate early promoter
   6669..6702    +  LTR            5' LTR (truncated) (fragment): truncated 5' long terminal repeat (LTR) from HIV-1
   6718..6736    +  promoter       T7 promoter: promoter for bacteriophage T7 RNA polymerase
>Addgene plasmid #98191 | UKNP1.18.2 | depositor full sequence | sequence record 180002 | UKNP1.18.2 sequence 6817 bps
CCAAGCTTGCCATGGGTTGCTCTTTCTCTATCTTCCTCTTGGCTTTGCTATCCTGTTTGACCATCCCCGC
TTCCGCTTATGAAGTGCACAACGTGTCCGGGATATACCATGTTACGAACGACTGCTCCAACACAAGCATC
GTGTATGAGGCAGCGGACGTGATCATGCACACCCCCGGGTGCGTGCCCTGCGTCCGGGAGGGTAATTCCT
CCCGCTGCTGGGTAGCGCTCACTCCCACGCTCGCGGCCAGGAACAGCAGCGTCCCCACTACGACAATACG
ACGCCACGTCGATTTGCTCGTTGGGACGGCTGCTTTCTGTTCCGCTATGTACGTGGGGGACCTCTGCGGA
TCTGTCTTCCTCGTCTCCCAGCTGTTCACCTTCTCGCCTCGCCGGCATATGACGGTACAGGACTGCAATT
GCTCAATCTATCCCGGCCACGTATCAGGTCACCGCATGGCTTGGGATATGATGATGAACTGGTCACCTAC
AGCAGCCTTAGTGGTATCGCAGTTACTCCGGATCCCACAAGCCGTCGTGGACGTGGTGGCGGGGGCCCAC
TGGGGAATCCTGGCGGGCCTTGCCTACTACTCCATGGTGGGGAACTGGGCTAAGGTCTTGCTTGTGATGC
TACTCTTTGCCGGCGTTGACGGACGGACCCGCACGACGGGGGGGTCGGCAGCCCAAACCACCTATGGGCT
TACATCCCTCTTTAGATCTGGGCCGTCTCAGAAGATCCAACTTGTGAATACCAACGGCAGCTGGCACATC
AACAGAACTGCCCTGAATTGCAATGACTCCCTCAACACTGGGTTCCTCGCTGCGCTGTTTTACGTGCGCA
ACTTCAACTCGTCCGGATGCCCGGAGCGCATGGCCAGCTGTCGCCCCATCGACACGTTCGATCAGGGGTG
GGGTCCCATCACTTACACCGAGCCTCACAGCCTGGACCAGAGGCCCTATTGCTGGCACTACGCACCTCAA
CCGTGTGGTATTGTGCCCGCGGCGCAGGTGTGTGGTCCAGTGTATTGCTTCACCCCAAGCCCTGTTGTAG
TGGGGACGACCGATCGTTTCGGCGCCCCCACGTACACCTGGGGGGAGAATGAGACGGACGTGCTGATTCT
CAACAACACGCGGCCGCCGCAGGGCAACTGGTTCGGCTGTACATGGATGAATGGCACCGGGTTTACCAAG
ACGTGCGGGGGCCCCCCATGTAACATCGGGGGGGCCGGCAACAACACCTTGATCTGCCCCACGGACTGCT
TCCGGAAGCACCCCGAGGCCACCTACACCAGATGTGGTTCGGGGCCTTGGTTAACACCTAGGTGCATGGT
TGACTACCCATACAGGCTCTGGCACTACCCCTGCACTGTCAACTTTACCATCTTCAAGGTTAGGATGTAT
GTGGGGGGCGTGGAGCACAGGCTCAACGCCGCGTGCAATTGGACCCGAGGAGAGCGTTGCAACTTGGAGG
ACAGGGATAGATCAGAGCTTAGCCCGCTGCTGCTGTCTACGACAGAGTGGCAGGTATTGCCCTGTTCCTT
CACCACCCTACCGGCTCTGTCCACTGGTTTGATCCATCTCCACCAGAACATCGTGGACGTGCAATACCTA
TACGGTATAGGGTCAGCAGTTGTCTCCATCGCAATCAAATGGGAGTATATCGTGCTGCTCTTCCTCCTCC
TGGCGGACGCGCGCGTCTGCGCCTGCTTGTGGATGATGCTGCTGGTAGCCCAAGCTGAGGCCTAATCTAG
AAACTTTAAGCCGAATTCTGCAGATATCCAGCACAGTGGCGGCCGCTCGAGTCTAGAGGGCCCGTTTAAA
CCCGCTGATCAGCCTCGACTGTGCCTTCTAGTTGCCAGCCATCTGTTGTTTGCCCCTCCCCCGTGCCTTC
CTTGACCCTGGAAGGTGCCACTCCCACTGTCCTTTCCTAATAAAATGAGGAAATTGCATCGCATTGTCTG
AGTAGGTGTCATTCTATTCTGGGGGGTGGGGTGGGGCAGGACAGCAAGGGGGAGGATTGGGAAGACAATA
GCAGGCATGCTGGGGATGCGGTGGGCTCTATGGCTTCTGAGGCGGAAAGAACCAGTGGCGGTAATACGGT
TATCCACAGAATCAGGGGATAACGCAGGAAAGAACATGTGAGCAAAAGGCCAGCAAAAGGCCAGGAACCG
TAAAAAGGCCGCGTTGCTGGCGTTTTTCCATAGGCTCCGCCCCCCTGACGAGCATCACAAAAATCGACGC
TCAAGTCAGAGGTGGCGAAACCCGACAGGACTATAAAGATACCAGGCGTTTCCCCCTGGAAGCTCCCTCG
TGCGCTCTCCTGTTCCGACCCTGCCGCTTACCGGATACCTGTCCGCCTTTCTCCCTTCGGGAAGCGTGGC
GCTTTCTCATAGCTCACGCTGTAGGTATCTCAGTTCGGTGTAGGTCGTTCGCTCCAAGCTGGGCTGTGTG
CACGAACCCCCCGTTCAGCCCGACCGCTGCGCCTTATCCGGTAACTATCGTCTTGAGTCCAACCCGGTAA
GACACGACTTATCGCCACTGGCAGCAGCCACTGGTAACAGGATTAGCAGAGCGAGGTATGTAGGCGGTGC
TACAGAGTTCTTGAAGTGGTGGCCTAACTACGGCTACACTAGAAGGACAGTATTTGGTATCTGCGCTCTG
CTGAAGCCAGTTACCTTCGGAAAAAGAGTTGGTAGCTCTTGATCCGGCAAACAAACCACCGCTGGTAGCG
GTGGTTTTTTTGTTTGCAAGCAGCAGATTACGCGCAGAAAAAAAGGATCTCAAGAAGATCCTTTGATCTT
TTCTACGGGGTCTGACGCTCAGTGGAACGAAAACTCACGTTAAGGGATTTTGGTCATGAGATTATCAAAA
AGGATCTTCACCTAGATCCTTTTAAATTAAAAATGAAGTTTTAAATCAATCTAAAGTATATATGAGTAAC
CTGAGGCTATGGCAGGGCCTGCCGCCCCGACGTTGGCTGCGAGCCCTGGGCCTTCACCCGAACTTGGGGG
GTGGGGTGGGGAAAAGGAAGAAACGCGGGCGTATTGGCCCCAATGGGGTCTCGGTGGGGTATCGACAGAG
TGCCAGCCCTGGGACCGAACCCCGCGTTTATGAACAAACGACCCAACACCGTGCGTTTTATTCTGTCTTT
TTATTGCCGTCATAGCGCGGGTTCCTTCCGGTATTGTCTCCTTCCGTGTTTCAGTTAGCCTCCCCCTAGG
GTGGGCGAAGAACTCCAGCATGAGATCCCCGCGCTGGAGGATCATCCAGCCGGCGTCCCGGAAAACGATT
CCGAAGCCCAACCTTTCATAGAAGGCGGCGGTGGAATCGAAATCTCGTGATGGCAGGTTGGGCGTCGCTT
GGTCGGTCATTTCGAACCCCAGAGTCCCGCTCAGAAGAACTCGTCAAGAAGGCGATAGAAGGCGATGCGC
TGCGAATCGGGAGCGGCGATACCGTAAAGCACGAGGAAGCGGTCAGCCCATTCGCCGCCAAGCTCTTCAG
CAATATCACGGGTAGCCAACGCTATGTCCTGATAGCGGTCCGCCACACCCAGCCGGCCACAGTCGATGAA
TCCAGAAAAGCGGCCATTTTCCACCATGATATTCGGCAAGCAGGCATCGCCATGGGTCACGACGAGATCC
TCGCCGTCGGGCATGCTCGCCTTGAGCCTGGCGAACAGTTCGGCTGGCGCGAGCCCCTGATGCTCTTGAT
CATCCTGATCGACAAGACCGGCTTCCATCCGAGTACGTGCTCGCTCGATGCGATGTTTCGCTTGGTGGTC
GAATGGGCAGGTAGCCGGATCAAGCGTATGCAGCCGCCGCATTGCATCAGCCATGATGGATACTTTCTCG
GCAGGAGCAAGGTGAGATGACAGGAGATCCTGCCCCGGCACTTCGCCCAATAGCAGCCAGTCCCTTCCCG
CTTCAGTGACAACGTCGAGCACAGCTGCGCAAGGAACGCCCGTCGTGGCCAGCCACGATAGCCGCGCTGC
CTCGTCTTGCAGTTCATTCAGGGCACCGGACAGGTCGGTCTTGACAAAAAGAACCGGGCGCCCCTGCGCT
GACAGCCGGAACACGGCGGCATCAGAGCAGCCGATTGTCTGTTGTGCCCAGTCATAGCCGAATAGCCTCT
CCACCCAAGCGGCCGGAGAACCTGCGTGCAATCCATCTTGTTCAATCATGCGAAACGATCCTCATCCTGT
CTCTTGATCGATCTTTGCAAAAGCCTAGGCCTCCAAAAAAGCCTCCTCACTACTTCTGGAATAGCTCAGA
GGCCGAGGCGGCCTCGGCCTCTGCATAAATAAAAAAAATTAGTCAGCCATGGGGCGGAGAATGGGCGGAA
CTGGGCGGAGTTAGGGGCGGGATGGGCGGAGTTAGGGGCGGGACTATGGTTGCTGACTAATTGAGATGCA
TGCTTTGCATACTTCTGCCTGCTGGGGAGCCTGGGGACTTTCCACACCTGGTTGCTGACTAATTGAGATG
CATGCTTTGCATACTTCTGCCTGCTGGGGAGCCTGGGGACTTTCCACACCCTAACTGACACACATTCCAC
AGCTGGTTCTTTCCGCCTCAGGACTCTTCCTTTTTCAATAAATCAATCTAAAGTATATATGAGTAAACTT
GGTCTGACAGTTACCAATGCTTAATCAGTGAGGCACCTATCTCAGCGATCTGTCTATTTCGTTCATCCAT
AGTTGCCTGACTCCCCGTCGTGTAGATAACTACGATACGGGAGGGCTTACCATCTGGCCCCAGTGCTGCA
ATGATACCGCGAGACCCACGCTCACCGGCTCCAGATTTATCAGCAATAAACCAGCCAGCCGGAAGGGCCG
AGCGCAGAAGTGGTCCTGCAACTTTATCCGCCTCCATCCAGTCTATTAATTGTTGCCGGGAAGCTAGAGT
AAGTAGTTCGCCAGTTAATAGTTTGCGCAACGTTGTTGCCATTGCTACAGGCATCGTGGTGTCACGCTCG
TCGTTTGGTATGGCTTCATTCAGCTCCGGTTCCCAACGATCAAGGCGAGTTACATGATCCCCCATGTTGT
GCAAAAAAGCGGTTAGCTCCTTCGGTCCTCCGATCGTTGTCAGAAGTAAGTTGGCCGCAGTGTTATCACT
CATGGTTATGGCAGCACTGCATAATTCTCTTACTGTCATGCCATCCGTAAGATGCTTTTCTGTGACTGGT
GAGTACTCAACCAAGTCATTCTGAGAATAGTGTATGCGGCGACCGAGTTGCTCTTGCCCGGCGTCAATAC
GGGATAATACCGCGCCACATAGCAGAACTTTAAAAGTGCTCATCATTGGAAAACGTTCTTCGGGGCGAAA
ACTCTCAAGGATCTTACCGCTGTTGAGATCCAGTTCGATGTAACCCACTCGTGCACCCAACTGATCTTCA
GCATCTTTTACTTTCACCAGCGTTTCTGGGTGAGCAAAAACAGGAAGGCAAAATGCCGCAAAAAAGGGAA
TAAGGGCGACACGGAAATGTTGAATACTCATACTCTTCCTTTTTCAATATTATTGAAGCATTTATCAGGG
TTATTGTCTCATGAGCGGATACATATTTGAATGTATTTAGAAAAATAAACAAATAGGGGTTCCGCGCACA
TTTCCCCGAAAAGTGCCACCTG
[124 nt withheld, positions 5623-5746]
C
[91 nt withheld, positions 5748-5838]
A
[49 nt withheld, positions 5840-5888]
CCTTTGACGTTGGAGTCCACGTTCTTT
[37 nt withheld, positions 5916-5952]
ACCCTATCTCGGTCTATTCTTTTGATTTATAAGGGATTTTGCCGATTTCGGCCTATTGGTTAAAAAATGA
GCTGATTTAACAAAAATTTAACGCGAATTTTAACAAAATATTAACGCTTACAATTTACGCGCGCGTTGAC
ATTGATTATTGACTAGTTATTAATAGTAATCAATTACGGGGTCATTAGTTCATAGCCCATATATGGAGTT
CCGCGTTACATAACTTACGGTAAATGGCCCGCCTGGCTGACCGCCCAACGACCCCCGCCCATTGACGTCA
ATAATGACGTATGTTCCCATAGTAACGCCAATAGGGACTTTCCATTGACGTCAATGGGTGGACTATTTAC
GGTAAACTGCCCACTTGGCAGTACATCAAGTGTATCATATGCCAAGTACGCCCCCTATTGACGTCAATGA
CGGTAAATGGCCCGCCTGGCATTATGCCCAGTACATGACCTTATGGGACTTTCCTACTTGGCAGTACATC
TACGTATTAGTCATCGCTATTACCATGGTGATGCGGTTTTGGCAGTACATCAATGGGCGTGGATAGCGGT
TTGACTCACGGGGATTTCCAAGTCTCCACCCCATTGACGTCAATGGGAGTTTGTTTTGGCACCAAAATCA
ACGGGACTTTCCAAAATGTCGTAACAACTCCGCCCCATTGACGCAAATGGGCGGTAGGCGTGTACGGTGG
GAGGTCTATATAAGCAGAGCTCTCTGGCTAACTAGAGAACCCACTGCTTACTGGCTTATCGAAATTAATA
CGACTCACTATAGGGAGACCCAAGCTGGCTAGCGTTTAAACTTAAGCTTGGTACCGAGCTCGGATCCACT
AGTCCAGTGTGGTGGAATTCGGCTT
