Features (pLannotate 1.2.2; 17 found; start..end, strand, type, name):
      8..1735    +  CDS            POLG_HCVGL (fragment): Experimental evidence at protein level: Swiss-Prot protein existence level 1. [Protease NS2]: Cysteine protease required for the proteolytic auto-cleavage between the non-structural proteins NS2 and NS3 (By similarity). The N-terminus of NS3 is required for the function of NS2 protease (active region NS2-3) (By similarity). Promotes the initiation of viral particle assembly by mediating the interaction between structural and non-structural proteins (By similarity). From Hepatitis C virus (isolate Glasgow) (HCV).
   1832..2056    +  polyA_signal   bGH poly(A) signal: bovine growth hormone polyadenylation signal
   2060..2078    +  promoter       SV40 promoter (fragment): SV40 enhancer and early promoter
   2188..2776    -  rep_origin     ori: high-copy-number ColE1/pMB1/pBR322/pUC origin of replication
   2998..3014    +  polyA_signal   bGH poly(A) signal (fragment): bovine growth hormone polyadenylation signal
   3105..3152    -  polyA_signal   HSV TK poly(A) signal: herpes simplex virus thymidine kinase polyadenylation signal (Cole and Stacy, 1985)
   3211..3363    -  CDS            ble (fragment): BLE_KLEPN - Experimental evidence at protein level: Swiss-Prot protein existence level 1. Binding protein with a strong affinity to the bleomycin family of antibiotics. Binds to CL990; an antimitotic-antibiotic compound. From Klebsiella pneumoniae.
   3384..4178    -  CDS            NeoR/KanR: aminoglycoside phosphotransferase from Tn5; aph(3')-II (or nptII); confers resistance to neomycin, kanamycin, and G418 (Geneticin®)
   4213..4570    -  promoter       SV40 promoter: SV40 enhancer and early promoter
   4572..4589    -  promoter       AmpR promoter (fragment): bla
   4630..5490    -  CDS            AmpR: β-lactamase; bla; confers resistance to ampicillin, carbenicillin, and related antibiotics
   5491..5595    -  promoter       AmpR promoter: bla
   5622..6050    +  rep_origin     f1 ori (sequence partly withheld): f1 bacteriophage origin of replication; arrow indicates direction of (+) strand synthesis
   6089..6468    +  enhancer       CMV enhancer: human cytomegalovirus immediate early enhancer
   6469..6672    +  promoter       CMV promoter: human cytomegalovirus (CMV) immediate early promoter
   6668..6701    +  LTR            5' LTR (truncated) (fragment): truncated 5' long terminal repeat (LTR) from HIV-1
   6717..6735    +  promoter       T7 promoter: promoter for bacteriophage T7 RNA polymerase
>Addgene plasmid #98191 | UKNP1.18.2 | addgene full sequence | sequence record 189886 | Addgene NGS Result
TGCCATGGGTTGCTCTTTCTCTATCTTCCTCTTGGCTTTGCTATCCTGTTTGACCATCCCCGCTTCCGCT
TATGAAGTGCACAACGTGTCCGGGATATACCATGTTACGAACGACTGCTCCAACACAAGCATCGTGTATG
AGGCAGCGGACGTGATCATGCACACCCCCGGGTGCGTGCCCTGCGTCCGGGAGGGTAATTCCTCCCGCTG
CTGGGTAGCGCTCACTCCCACGCTCGCGGCCAGGAACAGCAGCGTCCCCACTACGACAATACGACGCCAC
GTCGATTTGCTCGTTGGGACGGCTGCTTTCTGTTCCGCTATGTACGTGGGGGACCTCTGCGGATCTGTCT
TCCTCGTCTCCCAGCTGTTCACCTTCTCGCCTCGCCGGCATATGACGGTACAGGACTGCAATTGCTCAAT
CTATCCCGGCCACGTATCAGGTCACCGCATGGCTTGGGATATGATGATGAACTGGTCACCTACAGCAGCC
TTAGTGGTATCGCAGTTACTCCGGATCCCACAAGCCGTCGTGGACGTGGTGGCGGGGGCCCACTGGGGAA
TCCTGGCGGGCCTTGCCTACTACTCCATGGTGGGGAACTGGGCTAAGGTCTTGCTTGTGATGCTACTCTT
TGCCGGCGTTGACGGACGGACCCGCACGACGGGGGGGTCGGCAGCCCAAACCACCTATGGGCTTACATCC
CTCTTTAGATCTGGGCCGTCTCAGAAGATCCAACTTGTGAATACCAACGGCAGCTGGCACATCAACAGAA
CTGCCCTGAATTGCAATGACTCCCTCAACACTGGGTTCCTCGCTGCGCTGTTTTACGTGCGCAACTTCAA
CTCGTCCGGATGCCCGGAGCGCATGGCCAGCTGTCGCCCCATCGACACGTTCGATCAGGGGTGGGGTCCC
ATCACTTACACCGAGCCTCACAGCCTGGACCAGAGGCCCTATTGCTGGCACTACGCACCTCAACCGTGTG
GTATTGTGCCCGCGGCGCAGGTGTGTGGTCCAGTGTATTGCTTCACCCCAAGCCCTGTTGTAGTGGGGAC
GACCGATCGTTTCGGCGCCCCCACGTACACCTGGGGGGAGAATGAGACGGACGTGCTGATTCTCAACAAC
ACGCGGCCGCCGCAGGGCAACTGGTTCGGCTGTACATGGATGAATGGCACCGGGTTTACCAAGACGTGCG
GGGGCCCCCCATGTAACATCGGGGGGGCCGGCAACAACACCTTGATCTGCCCCACGGACTGCTTCCGGAA
GCACCCCGAGGCCACCTACACCAGATGTGGTTCGGGGCCTTGGTTAACACCTAGGTGCATGGTTGACTAC
CCATACAGGCTCTGGCACTACCCCTGCACTGTCAACTTTACCATCTTCAAGGTTAGGATGTATGTGGGGG
GCGTGGAGCACAGGCTCAACGCCGCGTGCAATTGGACCCGAGGAGAGCGTTGCAACTTGGAGGACAGGGA
TAGATCAGAGCTTAGCCCGCTGCTGCTGTCTACGACAGAGTGGCAGGTATTGCCCTGTTCCTTCACCACC
CTACCGGCTCTGTCCACTGGTTTGATCCATCTCCACCAGAACATCGTGGACGTGCAATACCTATACGGTA
TAGGGTCAGCAGTTGTCTCCATCGCAATCAAATGGGAGTATATCGTGCTGCTCTTCCTCCTCCTGGCGGA
CGCGCGCGTCTGCGCCTGCTTGTGGATGATGCTGCTGGTAGCCCAAGCTGAGGCCTAATCTAGAAACTTT
AAGCCGAATTCTGCAGATATCCAGCACAGTGGCGGCCGCTCGAGTCTAGAGGGCCCGTTTAAACCCGCTG
ATCAGCCTCGACTGTGCCTTCTAGTTGCCAGCCATCTGTTGTTTGCCCCTCCCCCGTGCCTTCCTTGACC
CTGGAAGGTGCCACTCCCACTGTCCTTTCCTAATAAAATGAGGAAATTGCATCGCATTGTCTGAGTAGGT
GTCATTCTATTCTGGGGGGTGGGGTGGGGCAGGACAGCAAGGGGGAGGATTGGGAAGACAATAGCAGGCA
TGCTGGGGATGCGGTGGGCTCTATGGCTTCTGAGGCGGAAAGAACCAGTGGCGGTAATACGGTTATCCAC
AGAATCAGGGGATAACGCAGGAAAGAACATGTGAGCAAAAGGCCAGCAAAAGGCCAGGAACCGTAAAAAG
GCCGCGTTGCTGGCGTTTTTCCATAGGCTCCGCCCCCCTGACGAGCATCACAAAAATCGACGCTCAAGTC
AGAGGTGGCGAAACCCGACAGGACTATAAAGATACCAGGCGTTTCCCCCTGGAAGCTCCCTCGTGCGCTC
TCCTGTTCCGACCCTGCCGCTTACCGGATACCTGTCCGCCTTTCTCCCTTCGGGAAGCGTGGCGCTTTCT
CATAGCTCACGCTGTAGGTATCTCAGTTCGGTGTAGGTCGTTCGCTCCAAGCTGGGCTGTGTGCACGAAC
CCCCCGTTCAGCCCGACCGCTGCGCCTTATCCGGTAACTATCGTCTTGAGTCCAACCCGGTAAGACACGA
CTTATCGCCACTGGCAGCAGCCACTGGTAACAGGATTAGCAGAGCGAGGTATGTAGGCGGTGCTACAGAG
TTCTTGAAGTGGTGGCCTAACTACGGCTACACTAGAAGAACAGTATTTGGTATCTGCGCTCTGCTGAAGC
CAGTTACCTTCGGAAAAAGAGTTGGTAGCTCTTGATCCGGCAAACAAACCACCGCTGGTAGCGGTGGTTT
TTTTGTTTGCAAGCAGCAGATTACGCGCAGAAAAAAAGGATCTCAAGAAGATCCTTTGATCTTTTCTACG
GGGTCTGACGCTCAGTGGAACGAAAACTCACGTTAAGGGATTTTGGTCATGAGATTATCAAAAAGGATCT
TCACCTAGATCCTTTTAAATTAAAAATGAAGTTTTAAATCAATCTAAAGTATATATGAGTAACCTGAGGC
TATGGCAGGGCCTGCCGCCCCGACGTTGGCTGCGAGCCCTGGGCCTTCACCCGAACTTGGGGGGTGGGGT
GGGGAAAAGGAAGAAACGCGGGCGTATTGGCCCCAATGGGGTCTCGGTGGGGTATCGACAGAGTGCCAGC
CCTGGGACCGAACCCCGCGTTTATGAACAAACGACCCAACACCGTGCGTTTTATTCTGTCTTTTTATTGC
CGTCATAGCGCGGGTTCCTTCCGGTATTGTCTCCTTCCGTGTTTCAGTTAGCCTCCCCCTAGGGTGGGCG
AAGAACTCCAGCATGAGATCCCCGCGCTGGAGGATCATCCAGCCGGCGTCCCGGAAAACGATTCCGAAGC
CCAACCTTTCATAGAAGGCGGCGGTGGAATCGAAATCTCGTGATGGCAGGTTGGGCGTCGCTTGGTCGGT
CATTTCGAACCCCAGAGTCCCGCTCAGAAGAACTCGTCAAGAAGGCGATAGAAGGCGATGCGCTGCGAAT
CGGGAGCGGCGATACCGTAAAGCACGAGGAAGCGGTCAGCCCATTCGCCGCCAAGCTCTTCAGCAATATC
ACGGGTAGCCAACGCTATGTCCTGATAGCGGTCCGCCACACCCAGCCGGCCACAGTCGATGAATCCAGAA
AAGCGGCCATTTTCCACCATGATATTCGGCAAGCAGGCATCGCCATGGGTCACGACGAGATCCTCGCCGT
CGGGCATGCTCGCCTTGAGCCTGGCGAACAGTTCGGCTGGCGCGAGCCCCTGATGCTCTTCGTCCAGATC
ATCCTGATCGACAAGACCGGCTTCCATCCGAGTACGTGCTCGCTCGATGCGATGTTTCGCTTGGTGGTCG
AATGGGCAGGTAGCCGGATCAAGCGTATGCAGCCGCCGCATTGCATCAGCCATGATGGATACTTTCTCGG
CAGGAGCAAGGTGAGATGACAGGAGATCCTGCCCCGGCACTTCGCCCAATAGCAGCCAGTCCCTTCCCGC
TTCAGTGACAACGTCGAGCACAGCTGCGCAAGGAACGCCCGTCGTGGCCAGCCACGATAGCCGCGCTGCC
TCGTCTTGCAGTTCATTCAGGGCACCGGACAGGTCGGTCTTGACAAAAAGAACCGGGCGCCCCTGCGCTG
ACAGCCGGAACACGGCGGCATCAGAGCAGCCGATTGTCTGTTGTGCCCAGTCATAGCCGAATAGCCTCTC
CACCCAAGCGGCCGGAGAACCTGCGTGCAATCCATCTTGTTCAATCATGCGAAACGATCCTCATCCTGTC
TCTTGATCGATCTTTGCAAAAGCCTAGGCCTCCAAAAAAGCCTCCTCACTACTTCTGGAATAGCTCAGAG
GCCGAGGCGGCCTCGGCCTCTGCATAAATAAAAAAAATTAGTCAGCCATGGGGCGGAGAATGGGCGGAAC
TGGGCGGAGTTAGGGGCGGGATGGGCGGAGTTAGGGGCGGGACTATGGTTGCTGACTAATTGAGATGCAT
GCTTTGCATACTTCTGCCTGCTGGGGAGCCTGGGGACTTTCCACACCTGGTTGCTGACTAATTGAGATGC
ATGCTTTGCATACTTCTGCCTGCTGGGGAGCCTGGGGACTTTCCACACCCTAACTGACACACATTCCACA
GCTGGTTCTTTCCGCCTCAGGACTCTTCCTTTTTCAATAAATCAATCTAAAGTATATATGAGTAAACTTG
GTCTGACAGTTACCAATGCTTAATCAGTGAGGCACCTATCTCAGCGATCTGTCTATTTCGTTCATCCATA
GTTGCCTGACTCCCCGTCGTGTAGATAACTACGATACGGGAGGGCTTACCATCTGGCCCCAGTGCTGCAA
TGATACCGCGAGACCCACGCTCACCGGCTCCAGATTTATCAGCAATAAACCAGCCAGCCGGAAGGGCCGA
GCGCAGAAGTGGTCCTGCAACTTTATCCGCCTCCATCCAGTCTATTAATTGTTGCCGGGAAGCTAGAGTA
AGTAGTTCGCCAGTTAATAGTTTGCGCAACGTTGTTGCCATTGCTACAGGCATCGTGGTGTCACGCTCGT
CGTTTGGTATGGCTTCATTCAGCTCCGGTTCCCAACGATCAAGGCGAGTTACATGATCCCCCATGTTGTG
CAAAAAAGCGGTTAGCTCCTTCGGTCCTCCGATCGTTGTCAGAAGTAAGTTGGCCGCAGTGTTATCACTC
ATGGTTATGGCAGCACTGCATAATTCTCTTACTGTCATGCCATCCGTAAGATGCTTTTCTGTGACTGGTG
AGTACTCAACCAAGTCATTCTGAGAATAGTGTATGCGGCGACCGAGTTGCTCTTGCCCGGCGTCAATACG
GGATAATACCGCGCCACATAGCAGAACTTTAAAAGTGCTCATCATTGGAAAACGTTCTTCGGGGCGAAAA
CTCTCAAGGATCTTACCGCTGTTGAGATCCAGTTCGATGTAACCCACTCGTGCACCCAACTGATCTTCAG
CATCTTTTACTTTCACCAGCGTTTCTGGGTGAGCAAAAACAGGAAGGCAAAATGCCGCAAAAAAGGGAAT
AAGGGCGACACGGAAATGTTGAATACTCATACTCTTCCTTTTTCAATATTATTGAAGCATTTATCAGGGT
TATTGTCTCATGAGCGGATACATATTTGAATGTATTTAGAAAAATAAACAAATAGGGGTTCCGCGCACAT
TTCCCCGAAAAGTGCCACCTG
[124 nt withheld, positions 5622-5745]
C
[91 nt withheld, positions 5747-5837]
A
[49 nt withheld, positions 5839-5887]
CCTTTGACGTTGGAGTCCACGTTCTTT
[37 nt withheld, positions 5915-5951]
ACCCTATCTCGGTCTATTCTTTTGATTTATAAGGGATTTTGCCGATTTCGGCCTATTGGTTAAAAAATGA
GCTGATTTAACAAAAATTTAACGCGAATTTTAACAAAATATTAACGCTTACAATTTACGCGCGCGTTGAC
ATTGATTATTGACTAGTTATTAATAGTAATCAATTACGGGGTCATTAGTTCATAGCCCATATATGGAGTT
CCGCGTTACATAACTTACGGTAAATGGCCCGCCTGGCTGACCGCCCAACGACCCCCGCCCATTGACGTCA
ATAATGACGTATGTTCCCATAGTAACGCCAATAGGGACTTTCCATTGACGTCAATGGGTGGAGTATTTAC
GGTAAACTGCCCACTTGGCAGTACATCAAGTGTATCATATGCCAAGTACGCCCCCTATTGACGTCAATGA
CGGTAAATGGCCCGCCTGGCATTATGCCCAGTACATGACCTTATGGGACTTTCCTACTTGGCAGTACATC
TACGTATTAGTCATCGCTATTACCATGGTGATGCGGTTTTGGCAGTACATCAATGGGCGTGGATAGCGGT
TTGACTCACGGGGATTTCCAAGTCTCCACCCCATTGACGTCAATGGGAGTTTGTTTTGGCACCAAAATCA
ACGGGACTTTCCAAAATGTCGTAACAACTCCGCCCCATTGACGCAAATGGGCGGTAGGCGTGTACGGTGG
GAGGTCTATATAAGCAGAGCTCTCTGGCTAACTAGAGAACCCACTGCTTACTGGCTTATCGAAATTAATA
CGACTCACTATAGGGAGACCCAAGCTGGCTAGCGTTTAAACTTAAGCTTGGTACCGAGCTCGGATCCACT
AGTCCAGTGTGGTGGAATTCGGCTTCCAAGCT
